Addgene plasmid #161222: pDONR221-SLC26A6_STOP
Purpose: Gateway entry clone with codon-optimized ORF sequence for subcloning into custom expression vectors. Contains a STOP codon at the end of the codon-optimized ORF sequence.
Depositing lab: RESOLUTE Consortium & Giulio Superti-Furga. Depositing organization: CeMM Research Center for Molecular Medicine. Publication: The RESOLUTE consortium: unlocking SLC transporters for drug discovery. Superti-Furga G, Lackner D, Wiedmer T, Ingles-Prieto A, Barbosa B, Girardi E, Goldmann U, Gurtl B, Klavins K, Klimek C, Lindinger S, Lineiro-Retes E, Muller AC, Onstein S, Redinger G, Reil D, Sedlyarov V, Wolf G, Crawford M, Everley R, ... Steppan CM. Nat Rev Drug Discov. 2020 Jul;19(7):429-430. doi: 10.1038/d41573-020-00056-6. PubMed 32265506.
Backbone
  Vector backbone: pDONR221
  Backbone manufacturer: ThermoFisher Scientific
  Backbone size w/o insert (bp): 2550
  Vector type: Mammalian Expression
Growth in bacteria
  Bacterial resistance: Kanamycin, 50 μg/mL
  Growth temperature: 37°C
  Growth strain: NEB Stable
  Copy number: High Copy
Gene/Insert
  Gene/Insert name: SLC26A6 (alt name: DKFZp586E1422)
  Species: H. sapiens (human)
  Insert size (bp): 2280
  Entrez Gene: SLC26A6
  Cloning method: Gateway Cloning
  Sequencing primers: 5′ M13-fwd; 3′ M13-rev
Terms and licenses: Academic/Nonprofit Terms; Industry Terms
Depositor comments: This plasmid contains a STOP codon at the end of the codon-optimized ORF. For the version of this plasmid that does not contain a STOP codon, please see Addgene plasmid 132056 For more information on the full Resolute plasmid collection, please see www.addgene.org/depositor-collections/re-solute/. Please provide your feedback on this plasmid to the RESOLUTE consortium by filling out their RESOLUTE repository feedback form: https://forms.office.com/Pages/ResponsePage.aspx?id=0e05yklzmkS7rjFGQL4N7z4feCLQvEJAmVcOCM_u885UN1JJRko0Ukg4TVQwNTZLOUxPQVJWT1NHUCQlQCN0PWcu
How to cite: pDONR221-SLC26A6_STOP was a gift from RESOLUTE Consortium & Giulio Superti-Furga (Addgene plasmid # 161222 ; http://n2t.net/addgene:161222 ; RRID:Addgene_161222)
