[The description below was written by a language model from this plasmid's Addgene catalogue record and pLannotate feature annotations shown in this document.]
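Description:
pDONR221-SLC26A6_STOP is a Gateway entry clone built on the pDONR221 backbone, carrying a codon-optimized open reading frame for human SLC26A6, a solute carrier annotated as an apical membrane chloride-bicarbonate exchanger. The sequenced plasmid is about 4.8 kb. It is maintained in E. coli through a high-copy ColE1/pUC-type origin and selected with kanamycin via an aminoglycoside phosphotransferase (KanR) gene. Although the catalogue lists the vector type as mammalian expression, the feature table shows no eukaryotic promoter or polyadenylation signal upstream or downstream of the ORF. The plasmid is therefore best understood as a donor of the coding sequence, not as an expression vector in its own right.

The roughly 2.3 kb SLC26A6 coding sequence sits between attL1 and attL2 sites, the recombination sites used in the Gateway LR reaction. This lets the ORF be transferred directionally and in frame into any attR-containing destination vector chosen by the user. This version retains a stop codon at the end of the ORF, so it suits expression of the untagged protein or fusions to N-terminal tags supplied by the destination vector. A companion clone without the stop codon exists for C-terminal fusions. Other annotated elements are standard backbone features: rrnB T1 and T2 terminators upstream of the attL1 side that insulate the insert from read-through transcription, a T7 promoter next to attL2 pointing back toward the insert, and short lacI and lacZα remnants with no evident function. M13 forward and reverse primer sites flank the cassette for sequence verification. The plasmid belongs to a consortium collection of SLC transporter clones made for transporter research and drug discovery.
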