Features (pLannotate 1.2.2; 10 found; start..end, strand, type, name):
      1..100     +  protein_bind   attL1: mutant version of attL; recombination site for the Gateway® LR reaction LR Clonase™
    106..2382    +  CDS            SLC26A6: S26A6_HUMAN - Experimental evidence at protein level: Swiss-Prot protein existence level 1. [Isoform 4]: Apical membrane chloride-bicarbonate exchanger. Its association with carbonic anhydrase CA2 forms a bicarbonate transport metabolon; hence maximizes the local concentration of bicarbonate at the transporter site. From Homo sapiens (Human).
   2387..2486    -  protein_bind   attL2: mutant version of attL; recombination site for the Gateway® LR reaction LR Clonase™
   2504..2522    -  promoter       T7 promoter: promoter for bacteriophage T7 RNA polymerase
   2656..3465    +  CDS            KanR: aminoglycoside phosphotransferase; aph(3')-Ia; confers resistance to kanamycin in bacteria or G418 (Geneticin®) in eukaryotes
   3612..4200    +  rep_origin     ori: high-copy-number ColE1/pMB1/pBR322/pUC origin of replication
   4383..4475    +  CDS            lacI (fragment): lac repressor; lacI; The lac repressor binds to the lac operator to inhibit transcription in E. coli. This inhibition can be relieved by adding lactose or isopropyl-β-D-thiogalactopyranoside (IPTG).
   4530..4557    -  terminator     rrnB T2 terminator: transcription terminator T2 from the E. coli rrnB gene
   4689..4732    +  terminator     rrnB T1 terminator: Escherichia coli rrnB; transcription terminator T1 from the E. coli rrnB gene
   4779..4815    -  CDS            lacZα (fragment): LacZα fragment of β-galactosidase; lacZ fragment
>Addgene plasmid #161222 | pDONR221-SLC26A6_STOP | addgene full sequence | sequence record 365768 | Addgene NGS Result
CAAATAATGATTTTATTTTGACTGATAGTGACCTGTTCGTTGCAACACATTGATGAGCAATGCTTTTTTA
TAATGCCAACTTTGTACAAAAAAGCAGGCTCCACCATGGGACTGGCAGACGCAAGCGGACCAAGGGATAC
ACAGGCCCTGCTGTCCGCCACCCAGGCAATGGACCTGCGGAGAAGGGATTACCACATGGAGCGCCCACTG
CTGAATCAGGAGCACCTGGAGGAGCTGGGCCGGTGGGGATCCGCCCCACGCACACACCAGTGGCGGACCT
GGCTGCAGTGCTCTAGGGCAAGGGCATACGCACTGCTGCTGCAGCACCTGCCCGTGCTGGTGTGGCTGCC
AAGATATCCTGTGAGGGACTGGCTGCTGGGCGATCTGCTGTCCGGCCTGTCTGTGGCCATCATGCAGCTG
CCTCAGGGCCTGGCATACGCACTGCTGGCAGGACTGCCACCCGTGTTCGGCCTGTACAGCTCCTTCTATC
CAGTGTTTATCTATTTCCTGTTTGGCACATCCCGCCACATCTCTGTGGGCACCTTTGCCGTGATGTCCGT
GATGGTGGGCAGCGTGACCGAGTCCCTGGCACCACAGGCCCTGAACGACTCTATGATCAATGAGACAGCA
AGGGATGCAGCAAGGGTGCAGGTGGCAAGCACCCTGTCCGTGCTGGTGGGACTGTTCCAAGTGGGACTGG
GCCTGATCCACTTCGGCTTTGTGGTGACATACCTGTCCGAGCCTCTGGTGCGGGGATATACCACAGCAGC
AGCAGTGCAGGTGTTCGTGAGCCAGCTGAAGTACGTGTTTGGCCTGCACCTGTCTAGCCACTCTGGCCCC
CTGAGCCTGATCTATACCGTGCTGGAGGTGTGCTGGAAGCTGCCTCAGTCCAAAGTGGGAACAGTGGTGA
CCGCAGCAGTGGCAGGAGTGGTGCTGGTGGTGGTGAAGCTGCTGAATGATAAGCTGCAGCAGCAGCTGCC
TATGCCAATCCCAGGAGAGCTGCTGACACTGATCGGAGCAACCGGAATCAGCTACGGAATGGGCCTGAAG
CACAGGTTCGAGGTGGACGTGGTGGGAAACATCCCAGCAGGACTGGTGCCACCAGTGGCACCCAATACAC
AGCTGTTTTCTAAGCTGGTGGGAAGCGCCTTCACCATCGCAGTGGTGGGCTTTGCCATCGCCATCAGCCT
GGGCAAGATCTTCGCCCTGAGACACGGCTATAGGGTGGACTCTAACCAGGAGCTGGTGGCCCTGGGCCTG
AGCAATCTGATCGGCGGCATCTTCCAGTGCTTTCCAGTGTCCTGTTCTATGAGCAGATCCCTGGTGCAGG
AGTCCACCGGAGGAAACTCTCAGGTGGCAGGAGCCATCTCCTCTCTGTTCATCCTGCTGATCATCGTGAA
GCTGGGCGAGCTGTTTCACGATCTGCCAAAGGCCGTGCTGGCAGCAATCATCATCGTGAACCTGAAGGGC
ATGCTGAGACAGCTGTCCGACATGAGGTCTCTGTGGAAGGCCAATAGGGCCGATCTGCTGATCTGGCTGG
TGACCTTCACAGCCACCATCCTGCTGAACCTGGACCTGGGCCTGGTGGTGGCCGTGATCTTTAGCCTGCT
GCTGGTGGTGGTGAGAACACAGATGCCTCACTACTCCGTGCTGGGCCAGGTGCCAGACACCGATATCTAC
AGGGATGTGGCCGAGTATTCCGAGGCAAAGGAGGTGCGCGGAGTGAAGGTGTTCCGGAGCTCCGCCACAG
TGTACTTCGCCAACGCCGAGTTTTATTCTGACGCCCTGAAGCAGAGATGCGGCGTGGACGTGGATTTTCT
GATCAGCCAGAAGAAGAAGCTGCTGAAGAAGCAGGAGCAGCTGAAGCTGAAGCAGCTGCAGAAGGAGGAG
AAGCTGAGGAAGCAGGCAGCAAGCCCTAAGGGAGCATCTGTGAGCATCAACGTGAATACCAGCCTGGAGG
ACATGCGGTCCAACAATGTGGAGGATTGTAAGATGATGCAGGTGTCTAGCGGCGACAAGATGGAGGATGC
CACAGCCAATGGCCAGGAGGACTCTAAGGCCCCAGATGGAAGCACCCTGAAGGCCCTGGGACTGCCTCAG
CCAGACTTCCACTCCCTGATCCTGGATCTGGGCGCCCTGTCTTTTGTGGACACAGTGTGCCTGAAGAGCC
TGAAGAACATCTTCCACGACTTCCGGGAGATCGAGGTGGAGGTGTATATGGCAGCATGTCACAGCCCAGT
GGTGTCCCAGCTGGAGGCAGGACACTTCTTTGACGCCTCCATCACAAAGAAGCACCTGTTCGCCTCTGTG
CACGATGCCGTGACCTTTGCCCTGCAGCACCCCAGACCTGTGCCAGACTCTCCTGTGAGCGTGACCAGGC
TGTAAGACCCAGCTTTCTTGTACAAAGTTGGCATTATAAGAAAGCATTGCTTATCAATTTGTTGCAACGA
ACAGGTCACTATCAGTCAAAATAAAATCATTATTTGCCATCCAGCTGATATCCCCTATAGTGAGTCGTAT
TACATGGTCATAGCTGTTTCCTGGCAGCTCTGGCCCGTGTCTCAAAATCTCTGATGTTACATTGCACAAG
ATAAAAATATATCATCATGAACAATAAAACTGTCTGCTTACATAAACAGTAATACAAGGGGTGTTATGAG
CCATATTCAACGGGAAACGTCGAGGCCGCGATTAAATTCCAACATGGATGCTGATTTATATGGGTATAAA
TGGGCTCGCGATAATGTCGGGCAATCAGGTGCGACAATCTATCGCTTGTATGGGAAGCCCGATGCGCCAG
AGTTGTTTCTGAAACATGGCAAAGGTAGCGTTGCCAATGATGTTACAGATGAGATGGTCAGACTAAACTG
GCTGACGGAATTTATGCCTCTTCCGACCATCAAGCATTTTATCCGTACTCCTGATGATGCATGGTTACTC
ACCACTGCGATCCCCGGAAAAACAGCATTCCAGGTATTAGAAGAATATCCTGATTCAGGTGAAAATATTG
TTGATGCGCTGGCAGTGTTCCTGCGCCGGTTGCATTCGATTCCTGTTTGTAATTGTCCTTTTAACAGCGA
TCGCGTATTTCGTCTCGCTCAGGCGCAATCACGAATGAATAACGGTTTGGTTGATGCGAGTGATTTTGAT
GACGAGCGTAATGGCTGGCCTGTTGAACAAGTCTGGAAAGAAATGCATAAACTTTTGCCATTCTCACCGG
ATTCAGTCGTCACTCATGGTGATTTCTCACTTGATAACCTTATTTTTGACGAGGGGAAATTAATAGGTTG
TATTGATGTTGGACGAGTCGGAATCGCAGACCGATACCAGGATCTTGCCATCCTATGGAACTGCCTCGGT
GAGTTTTCTCCTTCATTACAGAAACGGCTTTTTCAAAAATATGGTATTGATAATCCTGATATGAATAAAT
TGCAGTTTCATTTGATGCTCGATGAGTTTTTCTAATCAGAATTGGTTAATTGGTTGTAACACTGGCAGAG
CATTACGCTGACTTGACGGGACGGCGCAAGCTCATGACCAAAATCCCTTAACGTGAGTTACGCGTCGTTC
CACTGAGCGTCAGACCCCGTAGAAAAGATCAAAGGATCTTCTTGAGATCCTTTTTTTCTGCGCGTAATCT
GCTGCTTGCAAACAAAAAAACCACCGCTACCAGCGGTGGTTTGTTTGCCGGATCAAGAGCTACCAACTCT
TTTTCCGAAGGTAACTGGCTTCAGCAGAGCGCAGATACCAAATACTGTTCTTCTAGTGTAGCCGTAGTTA
GGCCACCACTTCAAGAACTCTGTAGCACCGCCTACATACCTCGCTCTGCTAATCCTGTTACCAGTGGCTG
CTGCCAGTGGCGATAAGTCGTGTCTTACCGGGTTGGACTCAAGACGATAGTTACCGGATAAGGCGCAGCG
GTCGGGCTGAACGGGGGGTTCGTGCACACAGCCCAGCTTGGAGCGAACGACCTACACCGAACTGAGATAC
CTACAGCGTGAGCTATGAGAAAGCGCCACGCTTCCCGAAGGGAGAAAGGCGGACAGGTATCCGGTAAGCG
GCAGGGTCGGAACAGGAGAGCGCACGAGGGAGCTTCCAGGGGGAAACGCCTGGTATCTTTATAGTCCTGT
CGGGTTTCGCCACCTCTGACTTGAGCGTCGATTTTTGTGATGCTCGTCAGGGGGGCGGAGCCTATGGAAA
AACGCCAGCAACGCGGCCTTTTTACGGTTCCTGGCCTTTTGCTGGCCTTTTGCTCACATGTTCTTTCCTG
CGTTATCCCCTGATTCTGTGGATAACCGTATTACCGCCTTTGAGTGAGCTGATACCGCTCGCCGCAGCCG
AACGACCGAGCGCAGCGAGTCAGTGAGCGAGGAAGCGGAAGAGCGCCCAATACGCAAACCGCCTCTCCCC
GCGCGTTGGCCGATTCATTAATGCAGCTGGCACGACAGGTTTCCCGACTGGAAAGCGGGCAGTGAGCGCA
ACGCAATTAATACGCGTACCGCTAGCCAGGAAGAGTTTGTAGAAACGCAAAAAGGCCATCCGTCAGGATG
GCCTTCTGCTTAGTTTGATGCCTGGCAGTTTATGGCGGGCGTCCTGCCCGCCACCCTCCGGGCCGTTGCT
TCACAACGTTCAAATCCGCTCCCGGCGGATTTGTCCTACTCAGGAGAGCGTTCACCGACAAACAACAGAT
AAAACGAAAGGCCCAGTCTTCCGACTGAGCCTTTCGTTTTATTTGATGCCTGGCAGTTCCCTACTCTCGC
GTTAACGCTAGCATGGATGTTTTCCCAGTCACGACGTTGTAAAACGACGGCCAGTCTTAAGCTCGGGCCC
