>Addgene plasmid #161222 | pDONR221-SLC26A6_STOP | depositor partial sequence | sequence record 312379 | Codon-optimized ORF of SLC26A6
ATGGGACTGGCAGACGCAAGCGGACCAAGGGATACACAGGCCCTGCTGTCCGCCACCCAGGCAATGGACC
TGCGGAGAAGGGATTACCACATGGAGCGCCCACTGCTGAATCAGGAGCACCTGGAGGAGCTGGGCCGGTG
GGGATCCGCCCCACGCACACACCAGTGGCGGACCTGGCTGCAGTGCTCTAGGGCAAGGGCATACGCACTG
CTGCTGCAGCACCTGCCCGTGCTGGTGTGGCTGCCAAGATATCCTGTGAGGGACTGGCTGCTGGGCGATC
TGCTGTCCGGCCTGTCTGTGGCCATCATGCAGCTGCCTCAGGGCCTGGCATACGCACTGCTGGCAGGACT
GCCACCCGTGTTCGGCCTGTACAGCTCCTTCTATCCAGTGTTTATCTATTTCCTGTTTGGCACATCCCGC
CACATCTCTGTGGGCACCTTTGCCGTGATGTCCGTGATGGTGGGCAGCGTGACCGAGTCCCTGGCACCAC
AGGCCCTGAACGACTCTATGATCAATGAGACAGCAAGGGATGCAGCAAGGGTGCAGGTGGCAAGCACCCT
GTCCGTGCTGGTGGGACTGTTCCAAGTGGGACTGGGCCTGATCCACTTCGGCTTTGTGGTGACATACCTG
TCCGAGCCTCTGGTGCGGGGATATACCACAGCAGCAGCAGTGCAGGTGTTCGTGAGCCAGCTGAAGTACG
TGTTTGGCCTGCACCTGTCTAGCCACTCTGGCCCCCTGAGCCTGATCTATACCGTGCTGGAGGTGTGCTG
GAAGCTGCCTCAGTCCAAAGTGGGAACAGTGGTGACCGCAGCAGTGGCAGGAGTGGTGCTGGTGGTGGTG
AAGCTGCTGAATGATAAGCTGCAGCAGCAGCTGCCTATGCCAATCCCAGGAGAGCTGCTGACACTGATCG
GAGCAACCGGAATCAGCTACGGAATGGGCCTGAAGCACAGGTTCGAGGTGGACGTGGTGGGAAACATCCC
AGCAGGACTGGTGCCACCAGTGGCACCCAATACACAGCTGTTTTCTAAGCTGGTGGGAAGCGCCTTCACC
ATCGCAGTGGTGGGCTTTGCCATCGCCATCAGCCTGGGCAAGATCTTCGCCCTGAGACACGGCTATAGGG
TGGACTCTAACCAGGAGCTGGTGGCCCTGGGCCTGAGCAATCTGATCGGCGGCATCTTCCAGTGCTTTCC
AGTGTCCTGTTCTATGAGCAGATCCCTGGTGCAGGAGTCCACCGGAGGAAACTCTCAGGTGGCAGGAGCC
ATCTCCTCTCTGTTCATCCTGCTGATCATCGTGAAGCTGGGCGAGCTGTTTCACGATCTGCCAAAGGCCG
TGCTGGCAGCAATCATCATCGTGAACCTGAAGGGCATGCTGAGACAGCTGTCCGACATGAGGTCTCTGTG
GAAGGCCAATAGGGCCGATCTGCTGATCTGGCTGGTGACCTTCACAGCCACCATCCTGCTGAACCTGGAC
CTGGGCCTGGTGGTGGCCGTGATCTTTAGCCTGCTGCTGGTGGTGGTGAGAACACAGATGCCTCACTACT
CCGTGCTGGGCCAGGTGCCAGACACCGATATCTACAGGGATGTGGCCGAGTATTCCGAGGCAAAGGAGGT
GCGCGGAGTGAAGGTGTTCCGGAGCTCCGCCACAGTGTACTTCGCCAACGCCGAGTTTTATTCTGACGCC
CTGAAGCAGAGATGCGGCGTGGACGTGGATTTTCTGATCAGCCAGAAGAAGAAGCTGCTGAAGAAGCAGG
AGCAGCTGAAGCTGAAGCAGCTGCAGAAGGAGGAGAAGCTGAGGAAGCAGGCAGCAAGCCCTAAGGGAGC
ATCTGTGAGCATCAACGTGAATACCAGCCTGGAGGACATGCGGTCCAACAATGTGGAGGATTGTAAGATG
ATGCAGGTGTCTAGCGGCGACAAGATGGAGGATGCCACAGCCAATGGCCAGGAGGACTCTAAGGCCCCAG
ATGGAAGCACCCTGAAGGCCCTGGGACTGCCTCAGCCAGACTTCCACTCCCTGATCCTGGATCTGGGCGC
CCTGTCTTTTGTGGACACAGTGTGCCTGAAGAGCCTGAAGAACATCTTCCACGACTTCCGGGAGATCGAG
GTGGAGGTGTATATGGCAGCATGTCACAGCCCAGTGGTGTCCCAGCTGGAGGCAGGACACTTCTTTGACG
CCTCCATCACAAAGAAGCACCTGTTCGCCTCTGTGCACGATGCCGTGACCTTTGCCCTGCAGCACCCCAG
ACCTGTGCCAGACTCTCCTGTGAGCGTGACCAGGCTGTAA
